Addgene plasmid #21266: pET26-Ufd1-His
Depositing lab: Hemmo Meyer. Depositing organization: ETH Zurich (Swiss Federal Institute of Technology). Publication: The AAA ATPase p97/VCP interacts with its alternative co-factors, Ufd1-Npl4 and p47, through a common bipartite binding mechanism. Bruderer RM, Brasseur C, Meyer HH. J Biol Chem. 2004 Nov 26. 279(48):49609-16. 10.1074/jbc.M408695200 PubMed 15371428.
Backbone
  Vector backbone: pET26
  Backbone manufacturer: Novagen
  Backbone size w/o insert (bp): 3000
  Vector type: Bacterial Expression
Growth in bacteria
  Bacterial resistance: Kanamycin, 50 μg/mL
  Growth temperature: 37°C
  Growth strain: DH5alpha
  Copy number: Low Copy
Gene/Insert
  Gene/Insert name: Ufd1 (alt name: UFD1L)
  Species: M. musculus (mouse)
  Insert size (bp): 921
  Entrez Gene: Ufd1l (a.k.a. Ufd1)
  Tag / fusion protein: His (C terminal on backbone)
  Cloning method: Restriction Enzyme; 5′ cloning site NdeI (unknown if destroyed); 3′ cloning site XhoI (unknown if destroyed)
  Sequencing primers: 5′ n/a
Terms and licenses: Academic/Nonprofit Terms; Industry Terms: Not Available to Industry
Depositor comments: Addgene Next-generation sequencing QC processes identified that the insert harbors truncations of the region encoding the first 4 amino acids and final amino acid of Ufd1, relative to the NCBI reference sequence NM_011672
How to cite: pET26-Ufd1-His was a gift from Hemmo Meyer (Addgene plasmid # 21266 ; http://n2t.net/addgene:21266 ; RRID:Addgene_21266)
