[The description below was written by a language model from this plasmid's Addgene catalogue record and pLannotate feature annotations shown in this document.]
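Description:
pET26-Ufd1-His is a bacterial expression plasmid built on the Novagen pET26 backbone for producing mouse Ufd1 (also called Ufd1l) with a C-terminal His tag in E. coli. It is selected with kanamycin through an aminoglycoside phosphotransferase (KanR) gene. It replicates from a ColE1/pMB1-type origin accompanied by the bom region and the rop gene, which is consistent with its catalogue listing as low copy. An f1 origin is also present and would allow single-stranded DNA production. The sequenced record is 6,139 nt, considerably larger than the sum of the listed backbone size (3,000 bp) and the insert, so the catalogue backbone figure appears to be only approximate. Short annotated hits such as tetracycline-resistance fragments, an AmpR promoter fragment and a T7 gene 10-derived "SET1" fragment are probably backbone remnants rather than functional elements.

The Ufd1 coding sequence was cloned between NdeI and XhoI, downstream of a T7 promoter, lac operator and the T7 gene 10 ribosome binding site. It is followed in frame by the backbone-encoded histidine tag (the 18 nt annotated span corresponds to six histidines) and the T7 terminator. The plasmid carries lacI, so transcription is repressed until it is induced with IPTG in a host that supplies T7 RNA polymerase. Sequencing QC noted that the insert lacks the codons for the first four amino acids and the final amino acid of Ufd1 relative to the mouse reference transcript. Ufd1 acts with Npl4 as a cofactor of the AAA ATPase p97/VCP in ubiquitin-dependent protein degradation. The associated publication examined how p97 binds its alternative cofactors, so the plasmid probably serves as a source of purified recombinant Ufd1 for such interaction studies.
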