Features (pLannotate 1.2.2; 19 found; start..end, strand, type, name):
      1..589     +  rep_origin     ori: high-copy-number ColE1/pMB1/pBR322/pUC origin of replication
    775..914     -  misc_feature   bom: basis of mobility region from pBR322
   1016..1207    -  CDS            rop: Rop protein, which maintains plasmids at low copy number; rop
   1224..1604    +  CDS            YPB1_ECOLX: Protein predicted: Swiss-Prot protein existence level 4. From Escherichia coli.
   1676..1967    -  CDS            TcR (fragment): tetracycline efflux protein; tet; confers resistance to tetracycline
   1982..2003    -  protein_bind   CAP binding site: CAP binding activates transcription in the presence of cAMP. E. coli catabolite activator protein
   2016..3098    -  CDS            lacI: lac repressor; lacI; The lac repressor binds to the lac operator to inhibit transcription in E. coli. This inhibition can be relieved by adding lactose or isopropyl-β-D-thiogalactopyranoside (IPTG).
   3099..3176    -  promoter       lacI promoter: lacI
   3184..3463    -  CDS            TcR (fragment): tetracycline efflux protein; tet; confers resistance to tetracycline
   3485..3503    +  promoter       T7 promoter: promoter for bacteriophage T7 RNA polymerase
   3504..3528    +  protein_bind   lac operator: The lac repressor binds to the lac operator to inhibit transcription in E. coli. This inhibition can be relieved by adding lactose or isopropyl-β-D-thiogalactopyranoside (IPTG). lac repressor encoded by lacI
   3543..3565    +  RBS            RBS: efficient ribosome binding site from bacteriophage T7 gene 10 (Olins and Rangwala, 1989)
   3576..4481    +  CDS            Ufd1: UFD1_MOUSE - Also known as Ufd1l. Experimental evidence at protein level: Swiss-Prot protein existence level 1. Essential component of the ubiquitin-dependent proteolytic pathway which degrades ubiquitin fusion proteins. The ternary complex containing UFD1, VCP and NPLOC4 binds ubiquitinated proteins and is necessary for the export of misfolded proteins from the ER to the cytoplasm, where they are degraded by the proteasome. The NPLOC4-UFD1- VCP complex regulates spindle disassembly at the end of mitosis and is necessary for the formation of a closed nuclear envelope. It may be involved in the
   4488..4505    +  CDS            9xHis (fragment): 9xHis affinity tag
   4515..4564    +  CDS            SET1 (fragment): solubility-enhancement tag derived from T7 phage gene 10B
   4572..4619    +  terminator     T7 terminator: transcription terminator for bacteriophage T7 RNA polymerase
   4656..5084    +  rep_origin     f1 ori (sequence partly withheld): f1 bacteriophage origin of replication; arrow indicates direction of (+) strand synthesis
   5137..5194    +  promoter       AmpR promoter (fragment): bla
   5203..6018    -  CDS            KanR: aminoglycoside phosphotransferase; aph(3')-Ia; confers resistance to kanamycin in bacteria or G418 (Geneticin®) in eukaryotes
>Addgene plasmid #21266 | pET26-Ufd1-His | addgene full sequence | sequence record 215072 | Addgene NGS Result
TTGAGATCCTTTTTTTCTGCGCGTAATCTGCTGCTTGCAAACAAAAAAACCACCGCTACCAGCGGTGGTT
TGTTTGCCGGATCAAGAGCTACCAACTCTTTTTCCGAAGGTAACTGGCTTCAGCAGAGCGCAGATACCAA
ATACTGTCCTTCTAGTGTAGCCGTAGTTAGGCCACCACTTCAAGAACTCTGTAGCACCGCCTACATACCT
CGCTCTGCTAATCCTGTTACCAGTGGCTGCTGCCAGTGGCGATAAGTCGTGTCTTACCGGGTTGGACTCA
AGACGATAGTTACCGGATAAGGCGCAGCGGTCGGGCTGAACGGGGGGTTCGTGCACACAGCCCAGCTTGG
AGCGAACGACCTACACCGAACTGAGATACCTACAGCGTGAGCTATGAGAAAGCGCCACGCTTCCCGAAGG
GAGAAAGGCGGACAGGTATCCGGTAAGCGGCAGGGTCGGAACAGGAGAGCGCACGAGGGAGCTTCCAGGG
GGAAACGCCTGGTATCTTTATAGTCCTGTCGGGTTTCGCCACCTCTGACTTGAGCGTCGATTTTTGTGAT
GCTCGTCAGGGGGGCGGAGCCTATGGAAAAACGCCAGCAACGCGGCCTTTTTACGGTTCCTGGCCTTTTG
CTGGCCTTTTGCTCACATGTTCTTTCCTGCGTTATCCCCTGATTCTGTGGATAACCGTATTACCGCCTTT
GAGTGAGCTGATACCGCTCGCCGCAGCCGAACGACCGAGCGCAGCGAGTCAGTGAGCGAGGAAGCGGAAG
AGCGCCTGATGCGGTATTTTCTCCTTACGCATCTGTGCGGTATTTCACACCGCAATGGTGCACTCTCAGT
ACAATCTGCTCTGATGCCGCATAGTTAAGCCAGTATACACTCCGCTATCGCTACGTGACTGGGTCATGGC
TGCGCCCCGACACCCGCCAACACCCGCTGACGCGCCCTGACGGGCTTGTCTGCTCCCGGCATCCGCTTAC
AGACAAGCTGTGACCGTCTCCGGGAGCTGCATGTGTCAGAGGTTTTCACCGTCATCACCGAAACGCGCGA
GGCAGCTGCGGTAAAGCTCATCAGCGTGGTCGTGAAGCGATTCACAGATGTCTGCCTGTTCATCCGCGTC
CAGCTCGTTGAGTTTCTCCAGAAGCGTTAATGTCTGGCTTCTGATAAAGCGGGCCATGTTAAGGGCGGTT
TTTTCCTGTTTGGTCACTGATGCCTCCGTGTAAGGGGGATTTCTGTTCATGGGGGTAATGATACCGATGA
AACGAGAGAGGATGCTCACGATACGGGTTACTGATGATGAACATGCCCGGTTACTGGAACGTTGTGAGGG
TAAACAACTGGCGGTATGGATGCGGCGGGACCAGAGAAAAATCACTCAGGGTCAATGCCAGCGCTTCGTT
AATACAGATGTAGGTGTTCCACAGGGTAGCCAGCAGCATCCTGCGATGCAGATCCGGAACATAATGGTGC
AGGGCGCTGACTTCCGCGTTTCCAGACTTTACGAAACACGGAAACCGAAGACCATTCATGTTGTTGCTCA
GGTCGCAGACGTTTTGCAGCAGCAGTCGCTTCACGTTCGCTCGCGTATCGGTGATTCATTCTGCTAACCA
GTAAGGCAACCCCGCCAGCCTAGCCGGGTCCTCAACGACAGGAGCACGATCATGCGCACCCGTGGGGCCG
CCATGCCGGCGATAATGGCCTGCTTCTCGCCGAAACGTTTGGTGGCGGGACCAGTGACGAAGGCTTGAGC
GAGGGCGTGCAAGATTCCGAATACCGCAAGCGACAGGCCGATCATCGTCGCGCTCCAGCGAAAGCGGTCC
TCGCCGAAAATGACCCAGAGCGCTGCCGGCACCTGTCCTACGAGTTGCATGATAAAGAAGACAGTCATAA
GTGCGGCGACGATAGTCATGCCCCGCGCCCACCGGAAGGAGCTGACTGGGTTGAAGGCTCTCAAGGGCAT
CGGTCGAGATCCCGGTGCCTAATGAGTGAGCTAACTTACATTAATTGCGTTGCGCTCACTGCCCGCTTTC
CAGTCGGGAAACCTGTCGTGCCAGCTGCATTAATGAATCGGCCAACGCGCGGGGAGAGGCGGTTTGCGTA
TTGGGCGCCAGGGTGGTTTTTCTTTTCACCAGTGAGACGGGCAACAGCTGATTGCCCTTCACCGCCTGGC
CCTGAGAGAGTTGCAGCAAGCGGTCCACGCTGGTTTGCCCCAGCAGGCGAAAATCCTGTTTGATGGTGGT
TAACGGCGGGATATAACATGAGCTGTCTTCGGTATCGTCGTATCCCACTACCGAGATATCCGCACCAACG
CGCAGCCCGGACTCGGTAATGGCGCGCATTGCGCCCAGCGCCATCTGATCGTTGGCAACCAGCATCGCAG
TGGGAACGATGCCCTCATTCAGCATTTGCATGGTTTGTTGAAAACCGGACATGGCACTCCAGTCGCCTTC
CCGTTCCGCTATCGGCTGAATTTGATTGCGAGTGAGATATTTATGCCAGCCAGCCAGACGCAGACGCGCC
GAGACAGAACTTAATGGGCCCGCTAACAGCGCGATTTGCTGGTGACCCAATGCGACCAGATGCTCCACGC
CCAGTCGCGTACCGTCTTCATGGGAGAAAATAATACTGTTGATGGGTGTCTGGTCAGAGACATCAAGAAA
TAACGCCGGAACATTAGTGCAGGCAGCTTCCACAGCAATGGCATCCTGGTCATCCAGCGGATAGTTAATG
ATCAGCCCACTGACGCGTTGCGCGAGAAGATTGTGCACCGCCGCTTTACAGGCTTCGACGCCGCTTCGTT
CTACCATCGACACCACCACGCTGGCACCCAGTTGATCGGCGCGAGATTTAATCGCCGCGACAATTTGCGA
CGGCGCGTGCAGGGCCAGACTGGAGGTGGCAACGCCAATCAGCAACGACTGTTTGCCCGCCAGTTGTTGT
GCCACGCGGTTGGGAATGTAATTCAGCTCCGCCATCGCCGCTTCCACTTTTTCCCGCGTTTTCGCAGAAA
CGTGGCTGGCCTGGTTCACCACGCGGGAAACGGTCTGATAAGAGACACCGGCATACTCTGCGACATCGTA
TAACGTTACTGGTTTCACATTCACCACCCTGAATTGACTCTCTTCCGGGCGCTATCATGCCATACCGCGA
AAGGTTTTGCGCCATTCGATGGTGTCCGGGATCTCGACGCTCTCCCTTATGCGACTCCTGCATTAGGAAG
CAGCCCAGTAGTAGGTTGAGGCCGTTGAGCACCGCCGCCGCAAGGAATGGTGCATGCAAGGAGATGGCGC
CCAACAGTCCCCCGGCCACGGGGCCTGCCACCATACCCACGCCGAAACAAGCGCTCATGAGCCCGAAGTG
GCGAGCCCGATCTTCCCCATCGGTGATGTCGGCGATATAGGCGCCAGCAACCGCACCTGTGGCGCCGGTG
ATGCCGGCCACGATGCGTCCGGCGTAGAGGATCGAGATCTCGATCCCGCGAAATTAATACGACTCACTAT
AGGGGAATTGTGAGCGGATAACAATTCCCCTCTAGAAATAATTTTGTTTAACTTTAAGAAGGAGATATAC
ATATGAACATGTTTGACCACCCGATTCCCCGGGTCTTCCAGAACCGCTTCTCCACGCAGTACCGCTGCTT
CTCCGTGTCCATGCTAGCAGGGCCTAATGACAGGTCAGATGTGGAGAAAGGAGGGAAGATAATTATGCCA
CCCTCAGCCCTCGATCAACTCAGCCGGCTCAACATTACCTATCCTATGCTGTTTAAATTGACCAATAAGA
ATTCAGATCGGATGACACACTGCGGTGTACTGGAGTTTGTTGCTGATGAAGGCATCTGTTACCTCCCCCA
CTGGATGATGCAGAATTTGCTGTTGGAGGAAGGGGGCCTGGTTCAGGTGGAAAGTGTCAACCTCCAAGTG
GCGACCTACTCTAAGTTCCAGCCTCAGAGCCCAGACTTCCTGGATATTACCAACCCTAAAGCGGTATTAG
AAAATGCATTGAGAAACTTCGCCTGTCTGACGACTGGAGATGTGATTGCTATCAACTACAATGAGAAGAT
CTATGAGCTGCGGGTGATGGAGACCAAACCTGACAAGGCTGTATCCATTATTGAATGTGACATGAATGTG
GATTTTGATGCTCCCTTGGGATACAAAGAACCAGAAAGACCAGTGCAGCATGAGGAGTCAATAGAGGGAG
AAGCTGACCACAGTGGCTATGCCGGAGAGGTGGGCTTCCGTGCCTTCTCTGGTTCTGGGAATAGACTGGA
TGGGAAGAAAAAAGGGGTTGAGCCCAGTCCCTCCCCAATCAAGCCTGGAGACATCAAAAGAGGAATTCCT
AATTACGAATTTAAGCTTGGTAAGATCACTTTCATCAGAAATTCACGTCCATTGGTCAAAAAGGTTGAAG
AGGATGAAGCTGGAGGCAGATTCATTGCTTTCTCTGGAGAAGGACAGTCACTGCGGAAGAAGGGAAGAAA
GCTCGAGCACCACCACCACCACCACTGAGATCCGGCTGCTAACAAAGCCCGAAAGGAAGCTGAGTTGGCT
GCTGCCACCGCTGAGCAATAACTAGCATAACCCCTTGGGGCCTCTAAACGGGTCTTGAGGGGTTTTTTGC
TGAAAGGAGGAACTATATCCGGATTGGCGAATGGG
[124 nt withheld, positions 4656-4779]
C
[91 nt withheld, positions 4781-4871]
A
[49 nt withheld, positions 4873-4921]
CCTTTGACGTTGGAGTCCACGTTCTTT
[37 nt withheld, positions 4949-4985]
ACCCTATCTCGGTCTATTCTTTTGATTTATAAGGGATTTTGCCGATTTCGGCCTATTGGTTAAAAAATGA
GCTGATTTAACAAAAATTTAACGCGAATTTTAACAAAATATTAACGCTTACAATTTAGGTGGCACTTTTC
GGGGAAATGTGCGCGGAACCCCTATTTGTTTATTTTTCTAAATACATTCAAATATGTATCCGCTCATGAA
TTAATTCTTAGAAAAACTCATCGAGCATCAAATGAAACTGCAATTTATTCATATCAGGATTATCAATACC
ATATTTTTGAAAAAGCCGTTTCTGTAATGAAGGAGAAAACTCACCGAGGCAGTTCCATAGGATGGCAAGA
TCCTGGTATCGGTCTGCGATTCCGACTCGTCCAACATCAATACAACCTATTAATTTCCCCTCGTCAAAAA
TAAGGTTATCAAGTGAGAAATCACCATGAGTGACGACTGAATCCGGTGAGAATGGCAAAAGTTTATGCAT
TTCTTTCCAGACTTGTTCAACAGGCCAGCCATTACGCTCGTCATCAAAATCACTCGCATCAACCAAACCG
TTATTCATTCGTGATTGCGCCTGAGCGAGACGAAATACGCGATCGCTGTTAAAAGGACAATTACAAACAG
GAATCGAATGCAACCGGCGCAGGAACACTGCCAGCGCATCAACAATATTTTCACCTGAATCAGGATATTC
TTCTAATACCTGGAATGCTGTTTTCCCGGGGATCGCAGTGGTGAGTAACCATGCATCATCAGGAGTACGG
ATAAAATGCTTGATGGTCGGAAGAGGCATAAATTCCGTCAGCCAGTTTAGTCTGACCATCTCATCTGTAA
CATCATTGGCAACGCTACCTTTGCCATGTTTCAGAAACAACTCTGGCGCATCGGGCTTCCCATACAATCG
ATAGATTGTCGCACCTGATTGCCCGACATTATCGCGAGCCCATTTATACCCATATAAATCAGCATCCATG
TTGGAATTTAATCGCGGCCTAGAGCAAGACGTTTCCCGTTGAATATGGCTCATAACACCCCTTGTATTAC
TGTTTATGTAAGCAGACAGTTTTATTGTTCATGACCAAAATCCCTTAACGTGAGTTTTCGTTCCACTGAG
CGTCAGACCCCGTAGAAAAGATCAAAGGATCTTC
