>Addgene plasmid #21266 | pET26-Ufd1-His | addgene partial sequence | sequence record 27098 | 21266 with T7-term
GTTAGCAGCCGGATCTCAGTGGTGGTGGTGGTGGTGCTCGAGCTTTCTTCCCTTCTTCCGCAGTGACTGT
CCTTCTCCAGAGAAAGCAATGAATCTGCCTCCAGCTTCATCCTCTTCAACCTTTTTGACCAATGGACGTG
AATTTCTGATGAAAGTGATCTTACCAAGCTTAAATTCGTAATTAGGAATTCCTCTTTTGATGTCTCCAGG
CTTGATTGGGGAGGGACTGGGCTCAACCCCTTTTTTCTTCCCATCCAGTCTATTCCCAGAACCAGAGAAG
GCACGGAAGCCCACCTCTCCGGCATAGCCACTGTGGTCAGCTTCTCCCTCTATTGACTCCTCATGCTGCA
CTGGTCTTTCTGGTTCTTTGTATCCCAAGGGAGCATCAAAATCCACATTCATGTCACATTCAATAATGGA
TACAGCCTTGTCAGGTTTGGTCTCCATCACCCGCAGCTCATAGATCTTCTCATTGTAGTTGATAGCAATC
ACATCTCCAGTCGTCAGACAGGCGAAGTTTCTCAATGCATTTTCTAATACCGCTTTAGGGTTGGTAATAT
CCAGGAAGTCTGGGCTCTGAGGCTGGAACTTAGAGTAGGTCGCCACTTGGAGGTTGACACTTTCCACCTG
AACCAGGCCCCCTTCCTCCAACAGCAAATTCTGCATCATCCAGTGGGGGAGGTAACAG
